Addgene plasmid #238324: 1pBB3-ScVip1-536-1107-C793A
Purpose: 1ScVip1-536-1107-C793A protein expression in insect cells
Depositing lab: Michael Hothorn. Depositing organization: University of Geneva. Publication: A small signaling domain controls PPIP5K phosphatase activity in phosphate homeostasis. Raia P, Lee K, Bartsch SM, Rico-Resendiz F, Portugal-Calisto D, Vadas O, Panse VG, Fiedler D, Hothorn M. Nat Commun. 2025 Feb 19;16(1):1753. doi: 10.1038/s41467-025-56937-0. PubMed 39966396.
Backbone
  Vector backbone: pBB3
  Vector type: Insect Expression
Growth in bacteria
  Bacterial resistance: Gentamicin, 10 μg/mL
  Growth temperature: 37°C
  Growth strain: DH5alpha
  Copy number: High Copy
Gene/Insert
  Gene/Insert name: VIP1 (alt name: PPIP5K)
  Species: S. cerevisiae (budding yeast)
  Insert size (bp): 1716
  Mutation: ScVip1-536-1107-C793A
  Entrez Gene: VIP1 (a.k.a. YLR410W)
  Tag / fusion protein: His10-Tag, Twin-Strep-tag, TEV (N terminal on backbone)
  Cloning method: Gibson Cloning
Terms and licenses: Academic/Nonprofit Terms; Industry Terms: Not Available to Industry
How to cite: 1pBB3-ScVip1-536-1107-C793A was a gift from Michael Hothorn (Addgene plasmid # 238324 ; http://n2t.net/addgene:238324 ; RRID:Addgene_238324)
