[The description below was written by a language model from this plasmid's Addgene catalogue record and pLannotate feature annotations shown in this document.]
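Description:
1pBB3-ScVip1-536-1107-C793A is a baculovirus transfer plasmid built on the pBB3 backbone for producing a fragment of the Saccharomyces cerevisiae inositol pyrophosphate enzyme Vip1 (the yeast PPIP5K, YLR410W) in insect cells. It replicates in E. coli from a high-copy ColE1/pUC-type origin and is selected with gentamicin, with the GmR acetyltransferase gene driven by the class 1 integron Pc promoter. The resistance gene and both expression cassettes sit between the Tn7L and Tn7R ends of a mini-Tn7 element, an arrangement normally used to transpose the payload into a baculoviral bacmid for generating recombinant virus. A single loxP site is also present, which in such vectors allows Cre-mediated fusion with other plasmids.

The main cassette uses the polyhedrin promoter to drive the 1,716 bp insert encoding Vip1 residues 536–1107 carrying a C793A substitution, terminated by an SV40 polyadenylation signal. According to the catalogue entry, the backbone supplies an N-terminal His10 tag, a Twin-Strep-tag and a TEV protease cleavage site, permitting affinity purification followed by tag removal. The feature table picks up only a short TEV/His-type fragment in this region. The short SET1 and large T antigen fragments annotated near the poly(A) region are probably incidental matches rather than functional parts. A second, divergently oriented cassette expresses EYFP from the baculoviral p10 promoter with an HSV TK poly(A) signal, providing a fluorescent indicator of infection and late-phase expression. The stated purpose is recombinant protein expression in insect cells. The associated publication concerns control of PPIP5K phosphatase activity in phosphate homeostasis, but the record does not state what the C793A mutation is intended to do.
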