Features (pLannotate 1.2.2; 15 found; start..end, strand, type, name):
      1..589     -  rep_origin     ori: high-copy-number ColE1/pMB1/pBR322/pUC origin of replication
    779..944     +  mobile_element Tn7L: mini-Tn7 element (left end of the Tn7 transposon) Tn7
    987..1036    -  CDS            SET1 (fragment): solubility-enhancement tag derived from T7 phage gene 10B
   1065..1199    -  polyA_signal   SV40 poly(A) signal: SV40 polyadenylation signal
   1222..1305    -  CDS            large T antigen (fragment): large T antigen from SV40 (simian virus 40)
   1391..3106    -  CDS            VIP1 (fragment): VIP1_YEAST - Experimental evidence at protein level: Swiss-Prot protein existence level 1. Bifunctional inositol kinase that acts in concert with the IP6K kinases to synthesize the diphosphate group-containing inositol pyrophosphates diphosphoinositol pentakisphosphate, PP-InsP5, and bis- diphosphoinositol tetrakisphosphate, (PP)2-InsP4 (PubMed:17412958). Phosphorylates inositol hexakisphosphate (InsP6) at positions 1 or 3 to produce PP-InsP5 which is in turn phosphorylated by IP6Ks to produce (PP)2-InsP4. Alternatively, phosphorylates at position 1 or 3 PP-InsP5, produced by IP6Ks from InsP6,
   3252..3269    -  CDS            capTEV™ (fragment): composite tag for in vivo biotinylation, TEV protease cleavage, and 6xHis tagging
   3313..3404    -  promoter       polyhedrin promoter: polh from Autographa californica; promoter for the baculovirus polyhedrin gene
   3449..3558    +  promoter       p10 promoter: baculovirus promoter for expression in insect cells
   3600..4316    +  CDS            EYFP: EYFP is a basic (constitutively fluorescent) green/yellow fluorescent protein published in 1996, derived from Aequorea victoria. It is reported to be a very rapidly-maturing weak dimer with high acid sensitivity.
   4408..4456    +  polyA_signal   HSV TK poly(A) signal: herpes simplex virus thymidine kinase polyadenylation signal (Cole and Stacy, 1985)
   4711..4744    -  protein_bind   loxP: Cre-mediated recombination occurs in the 8-bp core sequence (GCATACAT). Cre recombinase
   4815..4843    +  promoter       Pc promoter: intI1 (promoter lies within the coding sequence); class 1 integron promoter
   5032..5565    +  CDS            GmR: gentamycin acetyltransferase; aacC1; confers resistance to gentamycin
   5632..5855    +  mobile_element Tn7R: mini-Tn7 element (right end of the Tn7 transposon) Tn7
>Addgene plasmid #238324 | 1pBB3-ScVip1-536-1107-C793A | addgene full sequence | sequence record 478354 | Addgene NGS Result
TTTCCATAGGCTCCGCCCCCCTGACGAGCATCACAAAAATCGACGCTCAAGTCAGAGGTGGCGAAACCCG
ACAGGACTATAAAGATACCAGGCGTTTCCCCCTGGAAGCTCCCTCGTGCGCTCTCCTGTTCCGACCCTGC
CGCTTACCGGATACCTGTCCGCCTTTCTCCCTTCGGGAAGCGTGGCGCTTTCTCATAGCTCACGCTGTAG
GTATCTCAGTTCGGTGTAGGTCGTTCGCTCCAAGCTGGGCTGTGTGCACGAACCCCCCGTTCAGCCCGAC
CGCTGCGCCTTATCCGGTAACTATCGTCTTGAGTCCAACCCGGTAAGACACGACTTATCGCCACTGGCAG
CAGCCACTGGTAACAGGATTAGCAGAGCGAGGTATGTAGGCGGTGCTACAGAGTTCTTGAAGTGGTGGCC
TAACTACGGCTACACTAGAAGAACAGTATTTGGTATCTGCGCTCTGCTGAAGCCAGTTACCTTCGGAAAA
AGAGTTGGTAGCTCTTGATCCGGCAAACAAACCACCGCTGGTAGCGGTGGTTTTTTTGTTTGCAAGCAGC
AGATTACGCGCAGAAAAAAAGGATCTCAAGAAGATCCTTTGATCTTTTCTACGGGGTCTGACGCTCAGTG
GAACGAAAACTCACGTTAAGGGATTTTGGTCATGAGATTATCAAAAAGGATCTTCACCTAGATCCTTTTA
AATTAAAAATGAAGTTTTAAATCAATCTAAAGTATATATGAGTAAACTTGGTCTGACAGTTGACCCAAGT
CAACCGGTTGTGGGCGGACAAAATAGTTGGGAACTGGGAGGGGTGGAAATGGAGTTTTTAAGGATTATTT
AGGGAAGAGTGACAAAATAGATGGGAACTGGGTGTAGCGTCGTAAGCTAATACGAAAATTAAAAATGACA
AAATAGTTTGGAACTAGATTTCACTTATCTGGTTCCAATTAGATGGGTATACCCTAGGGGTTATGATAGT
TATTGCTCAGCGGTGGCAGCAGCCAACTCAGCTTCCTTTCGGGCTTTGTTAGCAGCCGGATCTTCTAGGC
TCAAGCAGTGATCAGATCCAGACATGATAAGATACATTGATGAGTTTGGACAAACCACAACTAGAATGCA
GTGAAAAAAATGCTTTATTTGTGAAATTTGTGATGCTATTGCTTTATTTGTAACCATTATAAGCTGCAAT
AAACAAGTTAACAACAACAATTGCATTCATTTTATGTTTCAGGTTCAGGGGGAGGTGTGGGAGGTTTTTT
AAAGCAAGTAAAACCTCTACAAATGTGGTATGGCTGATTATGATCCTCTAGTACTTCTCGACAAGCTTGT
CGAGACTGCAGGCTCTAGATTCGAAAGTCCGATTCGATCCTACTCGAGTGCGGCCGCTTATGAGGTGATG
TTCACGGGAGTGAACTTTGGAGGCATGATCACACGGGTGAACTTGTTACGCAGCTTCTGCTGCACGTAGT
CCATGTCGAGGTGCTTGGTCAGGGAGATCTTAGGGATGCAAGAGATGTAGTGACGGTCGTCCAATTGCAC
GTCCAGAGGGTCCTGAGTGTGGCAACCGGGAGACATCTTCAGACGGATAGAGTGGGACTTCTGGCCGGAA
GCGTCGGTGGACTCGTACAACTCGAAGGTGATCTGGGACAAGTAGTCCAGTTCGGGCAGAGCGTTGCGAG
CGATCCTCATGGGGATACCGCTTTCGTAGATGATGTTGAGCAGGGTGTAGATGTGGGACTCTTTGGTGAA
GTAAGCCACACAAGCGGGAGTCTCGCGGTTCTTCATGTCGCCGATGTCGTTCAGGATCTGCTTAGCCAGA
GGCAGAGAAGTCAGCAGGCCGATGTCCAGCTTCTCAGCGTCGGAGATACCGTACTCTTTGGGGCAGATGA
AGTCGAACAGGACCTTAGCCAGCTTGTACAGTTCGCGCAGCTGCATGAAACGGGGCTCGTCGAACTGGCT
AGAGGACTTGGGGTTACGAGCGGTTGAGGTCTTTCCAGACTCGAGCACCCAGCCGAGAGAACCCACGGAG
TTGGAGGAGTTCTTGCCGGAGTTGTTCATGGAGTGGGAGTCGATGATCTTGAAGTTGTTCTTGGCCAGGA
CGTTGATGGGGTAACGATCCACCAGGGAGTGAGAACCGAGTTCGTCAGCGATAGCCTCGTTAGGCAGGCC
GGGGTCGAAGATGTTCTCCAAGAACTGACGGTTGTGCAGAGCGTCGTACTTCATGGTGTCGTACAGCTCG
GAGATCTTGGAAGGGTCGACCTTCTCGGCGTTGTTGAACTCTTTGAAAAGCTTGTCCCAACGCTCTTTGA
ACAGGCTGGGGTCCTCAGAGGTGGCCCAACGGGTCTGCATGGAGTTCACGTCTTTCTTGGCGAAGTTGTT
ATCCATGATTTTCTTGTGGTAGTTCATCAGCTCGACCACACGCTTGATGACCAGGTAAGGCTCGGGCATC
TTGGAGGGCCAAGCGAATTGAGGAGGAGCCTCTTTGCCCTCGCGCAGCAGGGGCTTCAACTTCTTCTTGA
CTTTGTCCATGAGGTCCTTAGCAGCGTTGGAGTCGTCCAGCAGGTCCTTGCGGATAGAGATCTCGTCGGA
ACCCAGCTCGTCAGCACCGAACAGAGCACGGGTCCAGTACTGAGCAGTGTGCAGCACACGACGCTCGGAG
GAGCTGAAGATCTTGATATTCTGCAGGATGGACTTGTTCAACAGGTCGAAGTCTTGACGCATCTGCTCTC
CCAGCTCGGTAGCCTGGTACTTAGCGGAGTGAGTAGGCTCGCCACCCCACTTCAGGATGAACTGCACCTT
CTCGACCTCGTTCTCTTTGTTCAGCACTGGCTTCAGCTGGATCTTGGTGCCGGGGAAGTTCAGCTTCTTC
TCGAGAGCGTTAGCCAGCACCTTGATCTTAGCGGGGTTGCCAGCCTTCTCGTCCAGAGCGATACGCAGAG
CCTGCAGCACGATCTTCAGATCGTTCACGTTACGGATGACGACTTCCTCTTTGTGACCCTTCAGCAGGGA
GATGAAGATGGGGCTAGTGAAGGAGTGCTTGAACTTTTGCTTAGGAGTACGGTCAGCGTGACGGATGATG
ATGGCGAGGCCCTTGAACACCCATTTGGCACCTTGGAAGTACAGGTTCTCGCCGGAACCGGAGCCCTTTT
CGAATTGAGGGTGGCTCCAAGCAGAACCACCGGATCCGCCACCGGAACCACCACCCTTCTCGAACTGGGG
GTGGGACCAGCTAGCACCGTGGTGGTGATGGTGATGATGATGATGATGCTTCATCCGCGCCCGATGGTGG
GACGGTATGAATAATCCGGAATATTTATAGGTTTTTTTATTACAAAACTGTTACGAAAACAGTAAAATAC
TTATTTATTTGCGAGATGGTTATCATTTTAATTATCTCCATGATCTATTAATATTCCGGAGTAGGTCGCG
AATCGATACTAGTATACGGACCTTTAATTCAACCCAACACAATATATTATAGTTAAATAAGAATTATTAT
CAAATCATTTGTATATTAATTAAAATACTATACTGTAAATTACATTTTATTTACAATCACTCGACGAAGA
CTTGATCACCCGGGCGGTCCGAAACCATGATGGTGAGCAAGGGCGAGGAGCTGTTCACCGGGGTGGTGCC
CATCCTGGTCGAGCTGGACGGCGACGTAAACGGCCACAAGTTCAGCGTGTCCGGCGAGGGCGAGGGCGAT
GCCACCTACGGCAAGCTGACCCTGAAGTTCATCTGCACCACCGGCAAGCTGCCCGTGCCCTGGCCCACCC
TCGTGACCACCTTCGGCTACGGCCTGCAGTGCTTCGCCCGCTACCCCGACCACATGAAGCAGCACGACTT
CTTCAAGTCCGCCATGCCCGAAGGCTACGTCCAGGAGCGCACCATCTTCTTCAAGGACGACGGCAACTAC
AAGACCCGCGCCGAGGTGAAGTTCGAGGGCGACACCCTGGTGAACCGCATCGAGCTGAAGGGTATCGACT
TCAAGGAGGACGGCAACATCCTGGGGCACAAGCTGGAGTACAACTACAACAGCCACAACGTCTATATCAT
GGCCGACAAGCAGAAGAACGGCATCAAGGTGAACTTCAAGATCCGCCACAACATCGAGGACGGCAGCGTG
CAGCTCGCCGACCACTACCAGCAGAACACCCCCATCGGCGACGGCCCCGTGCTGCTGCCCGACAACCACT
ACCTGAGCTACCAGTCCGCCCTGAGCAAAGACCCCAACGAGAAGCGCGATCACATGGTCCTGCTGGAGTT
CGTGACCGCCGCCGGGATCACTCTCGGCATGGACGAGCTGTACAAGTAGGATCGAATCGGAGCATGCGGT
ACCGGGAGATGGGGGAGGCTAACTGAAACACGGAAGGAGACAATACCGGAAGGAACCCGCGCTATGACGG
CAATAAAAAGACAGAATAAAACGCACGGGTGTTGGGTCGTTTGTTCATAAACGCGGGGTTCGGTCCCAGG
GCTGGCACTCTGTCGATACCCCACCGAGACCCCATTGGGACCAATACGCCCGCGTTTCTTCCTTTTCCCC
ACCCCAACCCCCAAGTTCGGGTGAAGGCCCAGGGCTCGCAGCCAACGTCGGGGCGGCAAGCCCTGCCATA
GCCACTACGGGTACGTTTAAACCTTCCGGAGTAGGTCGCGAATCGATACTAGTGTTTAAACTCGCTACCT
TAGGACCGTTATAGTTACAGATAACTTCGTATAATGTATGCTATACGAAGTTATGGCGACTTCGCTGCTG
CCCAAGGTTGCCGGGTGACGCACACCGTGGAAACGGATGAAGGCACGAACCCAGTTGACATAAGCCTGTT
CGGTTCGTAAACTGTAATGCAAGTAGCGTATGCGCTCACGCAACTGGTCCAGAACCTTGACCGAACGCAG
CGGTGGTAACGGCGCAGTGGCGGTTTTCATGGCTTGTTATGACTGTTTTTTTGTACAGTCTATGCCTCGG
GCATCCAAGCAGCAAGCGCGTTACGCCGTGGGTCGATGTTTGATGTTATGGAGCAGCAACGATGTTACGC
AGCAGCAACGATGTTACGCAGCAGGGCAGTCGCCCTAAAACAAAGTTAGGTGGCTCAAGTATGGGCATCA
TTCGCACATGTAGGCTCGGCCCTGACCAAGTCAAATCCATGCGGGCTGCTCTTGATCTTTTCGGTCGTGA
GTTCGGAGACGTAGCCACCTACTCCCAACATCAGCCGGACTCCGATTACCTCGGGAACTTGCTCCGTAGT
AAGACATTCATCGCGCTTGCTGCCTTCGACCAAGAAGCGGTTGTTGGCGCTCTCGCGGCTTACGTTCTGC
CCAAGTTTGAGCAGCCGCGTAGTGAGATCTATATCTATGATCTCGCAGTCTCCGGCGAGCACCGGAGGCA
GGGCATTGCCACCGCGCTCATCAATCTCCTCAAGCATGAGGCCAACGCGCTTGGTGCTTATGTGATCTAC
GTGCAAGCAGATTACGGTGACGATCCCGCAGTGGCTCTCTATACAAAGTTGGGCATACGGGAAGAAGTGA
TGCACTTTGATATCGACCCAAGTACCGCCACCTAACAATTCGTTCAAGCCGAGATCGGCTTCCCGGCCGC
GGAGTTGTTCGGTAAATTGTCACAACGCCGCGAATATAGTCTTTACATGCCCTTGGCCACGCCCCTCTTT
AATACGACGGGCAATTTGCACTTCAGAAAATGAAGAGTTTGCTTTAGCCATAACAAAAGTCCAGTATGCT
TTTTCACAGCATAACTGGACTGATTTCAGTTTACAACTATTCTGTCTAGTTTAAGACTTTATTGTCATAG
TTTAGATCTATTTTGTTCAGTTTAAGACTTTATTGTCCGCCCACACCCGCTTACGCAGGGCATCTGCGCA
TCCACAGGAAGAGCGACCCAAGTCAATCAGGGGATAACGCAGGAAAGAACATGTGAGCAAAAGGCCAGCA
AAAGGCCAGGAACCGTAAAAAGGCCGCGTTGCTGGCGTT
